Addgene plasmid #26815: pcDNA3.3_KLF4
Depositing lab: Derrick Rossi. Depositing organization: Boston Children's Hospital. Publication: Highly efficient reprogramming to pluripotency and directed differentiation of human cells with synthetic modified mRNA. Warren L, Manos PD, Ahfeldt T, Loh YH, Li H, Lau F, Ebina W, Mandal PK, Smith ZD, Meissner A, Daley GQ, Brack AS, Collins JJ, Cowan C, Schlaeger TM, Rossi DJ. Cell Stem Cell. 2010 Nov 5;7(5):618-30. doi: 10.1016/j.stem.2010.08.012. Epub 2010 Sep 30. PubMed 20888316.
Backbone
  Vector backbone: pcDNA3.3
  Backbone size w/o insert (bp): 5400
  Vector type: Mammalian Expression
Growth in bacteria
  Bacterial resistance: Ampicillin, 100 μg/mL
  Growth temperature: 37°C
  Growth strain: DH5alpha
  Copy number: High Copy
Gene/Insert
  Gene/Insert name: 5'UTR-KLF4-3'UTR (alt name: KLF4)
  Species: H. sapiens (human)
  Insert size (bp): 1596
  Mutation: Starts from second ATG
  Entrez Gene: KLF4 (a.k.a. EZF, GKLF)
  Cloning method: Restriction Enzyme
  Sequencing primers: 5′ CMV Forward; 3′ TK polyA reverse
Terms and licenses: Academic/Nonprofit Terms; Industry Terms
Depositor comments: Note that orientation of the insert in pcDNA does not matter -- they were cloned by TA-cloning, and either orientation is fine.
How to cite: pcDNA3.3_KLF4 was a gift from Derrick Rossi (Addgene plasmid # 26815 ; http://n2t.net/addgene:26815 ; RRID:Addgene_26815)
