[The description below was written by a language model from this plasmid's Addgene catalogue record and pLannotate feature annotations shown in this document.]
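Description:
pcDNA3.3_KLF4 is a mammalian expression plasmid of about 7.0 kb, built on the pcDNA3.3 backbone and carrying the human transcription factor KLF4 flanked by 5' and 3' untranslated regions. It is maintained in E. coli through a high-copy ColE1/pUC-type origin with ampicillin selection (AmpR under its own bla promoter). An f1 origin is also present. For selection in mammalian cells, the backbone provides a neomycin/kanamycin phosphotransferase gene driven by the SV40 enhancer/early promoter and terminated by an SV40 poly(A) signal. The short ble, lacI, lac promoter/operator and bGH poly(A) annotations appear to be backbone remnants rather than functional units.

The insert is catalogued as a 1,596 bp 5'UTR-KLF4-3'UTR cassette. Its KLF4 coding sequence begins at the second ATG, which fits the feature table's annotation of the open reading frame as a fragment of the reference protein. In the sequenced clone the cassette lies in the forward orientation downstream of the CMV immediate-early enhancer and promoter and upstream of the HSV TK poly(A) signal. A T7 promoter sits just ahead of the coding sequence.

The depositor notes that the insert was introduced by TA cloning and that its orientation does not matter, although the catalogue field lists restriction enzyme cloning. That comment implies the plasmid serves mainly as a source of the UTR-flanked KLF4 cassette rather than for CMV-driven expression. This agrees with the associated publication on reprogramming human cells to pluripotency with synthetic modified mRNA, where such a cassette would plausibly act as a template for in vitro transcription. The record does not spell out this workflow or identify the origin of the UTRs.
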