Features (pLannotate 1.2.2; 19 found; start..end, strand, type, name):
    133..512     +  enhancer       CMV enhancer: human cytomegalovirus immediate early enhancer
    513..716     +  promoter       CMV promoter: human cytomegalovirus (CMV) immediate early promoter
    845..863     +  promoter       T7 promoter: promoter for bacteriophage T7 RNA polymerase
    909..2318    +  CDS            KLF4 (fragment): KLF4_HUMAN - Also known as EZF, GKLF. Experimental evidence at protein level: Swiss-Prot protein existence level 1. Transcription factor; can act both as activator and as repressor. Binds the 5'-CACCC-3' core sequence. Binds to the promoter region of its own gene and can activate its own transcription. Regulates the expression of key transcription factors during embryonic development. Plays an important role in maintaining embryonic stem cells, and in preventing their differentiation. Required for establishing the barrier function of the skin and for postnatal maturation and maintenance of the
   2536..2584    +  polyA_signal   HSV TK poly(A) signal: herpes simplex virus thymidine kinase polyadenylation signal (Cole and Stacy, 1985)
   2675..2691    -  polyA_signal   bGH poly(A) signal (fragment): bovine growth hormone polyadenylation signal
   2786..3214    +  rep_origin     f1 ori (sequence partly withheld): f1 bacteriophage origin of replication; arrow indicates direction of (+) strand synthesis
   3228..3557    +  promoter       SV40 promoter: SV40 enhancer and early promoter
   3624..4415    +  CDS            neo: KKA2_KLEPN - Also known as kan, nptII. Experimental evidence at protein level: Swiss-Prot protein existence level 1. Resistance to kanamycin, neomycin, paromomycin, ribostamycin, butirosin and gentamicin B. From Klebsiella pneumoniae.
   4441..4599    +  CDS            ble (fragment): BLE_KLEPN - Experimental evidence at protein level: Swiss-Prot protein existence level 1. Binding protein with a strong affinity to the bleomycin family of antibiotics. Binds to CL990; an antimitotic-antibiotic compound. From Klebsiella pneumoniae.
   4594..4715    +  polyA_signal   SV40 poly(A) signal: SV40 polyadenylation signal
   4788..4804    -  protein_bind   lac operator: The lac repressor binds to the lac operator to inhibit transcription in E. coli. This inhibition can be relieved by adding lactose or isopropyl-β-D-thiogalactopyranoside (IPTG). lac repressor encoded by lacI
   4812..4842    -  promoter       lac promoter: promoter for the E. coli lac operon
   4857..4878    -  protein_bind   CAP binding site: CAP binding activates transcription in the presence of cAMP. E. coli catabolite activator protein
   4891..4983    -  CDS            lacI (fragment): lac repressor; lacI; The lac repressor binds to the lac operator to inhibit transcription in E. coli. This inhibition can be relieved by adding lactose or isopropyl-β-D-thiogalactopyranoside (IPTG).
   5166..5754    -  rep_origin     ori: high-copy-number ColE1/pMB1/pBR322/pUC origin of replication
   5925..6785    -  CDS            AmpR: β-lactamase; bla; confers resistance to ampicillin, carbenicillin, and related antibiotics
   6786..6890    -  promoter       AmpR promoter: bla
   6949..7001    -  misc_feature   bom (fragment): basis of mobility region from pBR322
>Addgene plasmid #26815 | pcDNA3.3_KLF4 | addgene full sequence | sequence record 123707 | Addgene NGS result
AGGTCGCTGAGTAGTGCGCGAGCAAAATTTAAGCTACAACAAGGCAAGGCTTGACCGACAATTGCATGAA
GAATCTGCTTAGGGTTAGGCGTTTTGCGCTGCTTCGCGATGTACGGGCCAGATATACGCGTTGACATTGA
TTATTGACTAGTTATTAATAGTAATCAATTACGGGGTCATTAGTTCATAGCCCATATATGGAGTTCCGCG
TTACATAACTTACGGTAAATGGCCCGCCTGGCTGACCGCCCAACGACCCCCGCCCATTGACGTCAATAAT
GACGTATGTTCCCATAGTAACGCCAATAGGGACTTTCCATTGACGTCAATGGGTGGAGTATTTACGGTAA
ACTGCCCACTTGGCAGTACATCAAGTGTATCATATGCCAAGTACGCCCCCTATTGACGTCAATGACGGTA
AATGGCCCGCCTGGCATTATGCCCAGTACATGACCTTATGGGACTTTCCTACTTGGCAGTACATCTACGT
ATTAGTCATCGCTATTACCATGGTGATGCGGTTTTGGCAGTACATCAATGGGCGTGGATAGCGGTTTGAC
TCACGGGGATTTCCAAGTCTCCACCCCATTGACGTCAATGGGAGTTTGTTTTGGCACCAAAATCAACGGG
ACTTTCCAAAATGTCGTAACAACTCCGCCCCATTGACGCAAATGGGCGGTAGGCGTGTACGGTGGGAGGT
CTATATAAGCAGAGCTCGTTTAGTGAACCGTCAGATCGCCTGGAGACGCCATCCACGCTGTTTTGACCTC
CATAGAAGACACCGGGACCGATCCAGCCTCCGGACTCTAGAGGATCGAACCCTTTTGGACCCTCGTACAG
AAGCTAATACGACTCACTATAGGGAAATAAGAGAGAAAAGAAGAGTAAGAAGAAATATAAGAGCCACCAT
GGCTGTCAGCGACGCGCTGCTCCCATCTTTCTCCACGTTCGCGTCTGGCCCGGCGGGAAGGGAGAAGACA
CTGCGTCAAGCAGGTGCCCCGAATAACCGCTGGCGGGAGGAGCTCTCCCACATGAAGCGACTTCCCCCAG
TGCTTCCCGGCCGCCCCTATGACCTGGCGGCGGCGACCGTGGCCACAGACCTGGAGAGCGGCGGAGCCGG
TGCGGCTTGCGGCGGTAGCAACCTGGCGCCCCTACCTCGGAGAGAGACCGAGGAGTTCAACGATCTCCTG
GACCTGGACTTTATTCTCTCCAATTCGCTGACCCATCCTCCGGAGTCAGTGGCCGCCACCGTGTCCTCGT
CAGCGTCAGCCTCCTCTTCGTCGTCGCCGTCGAGCAGCGGCCCTGCCAGCGCGCCCTCCACCTGCAGCTT
CACCTATCCGATCCGGGCCGGGAACGACCCGGGCGTGGCGCCGGGCGGCACGGGCGGAGGCCTCCTCTAT
GGCAGGGAGTCCGCTCCCCCTCCGACGGCTCCCTTCAACCTGGCGGACATCAACGACGTGAGCCCCTCGG
GCGGCTTCGTGGCCGAGCTCCTGCGGCCAGAATTGGACCCGGTGTACATTCCGCCGCAGCAGCCGCAGCC
GCCAGGTGGCGGGCTGATGGGCAAGTTCGTGCTGAAGGCGTCGCTGAGCGCCCCTGGCAGCGAGTACGGC
AGCCCGTCGGTCATCAGCGTCAGCAAAGGCAGCCCTGACGGCAGCCACCCGGTGGTGGTGGCGCCCTACA
ACGGCGGGCCGCCGCGCACGTGCCCCAAGATCAAGCAGGAGGCGGTCTCTTCGTGCACCCACTTGGGCGC
TGGACCCCCTCTCAGCAATGGCCACCGGCCGGCTGCACACGACTTCCCCCTGGGGCGGCAGCTCCCCAGC
AGGACTACCCCGACCCTGGGTCTTGAGGAAGTGCTGAGCAGCAGGGACTGTCACCCTGCCCTGCCGCTTC
CTCCCGGCTTCCATCCCCACCCGGGGCCCAATTACCCATCCTTCCTGCCCGATCAGATGCAGCCGCAAGT
CCCGCCGCTCCATTACCAAGAGCTCATGCCACCCGGTTCCTGCATGCCAGAGGAGCCCAAGCCAAAGAGG
GGAAGACGATCGTGGCCCCGGAAAAGGACCGCCACCCACACTTGTGATTACGCGGGCTGCGGCAAAACCT
ACACAAAGAGTTCCCATCTCAAGGCACACCTGCGAACCCACACAGGTGAGAAACCTTACCACTGTGACTG
GGACGGCTGTGGATGGAAATTCGCCCGCTCAGATGAACTGACCAGGCACTACCGTAAACACACGGGGCAC
CGCCCGTTCCAGTGCCAAAAATGCGACCGAGCATTTTCCAGGTCGGACCACCTCGCCTTACACATGAAGA
GGCATTTTTAAGCTGCCTTCTGCGGGGCTTGCCTTCTGGCCATGCCCTTCTTCTCTCCCTTGCACCTGTA
CCTCTTGGTCTTTGAATAAAGCCTGAGTAGGAAGTGAGGGTCTAGAACTAGTGTCGACGCAAGGGTTCGA
TCCCTACCGGTTAGTAATGAGTTTAAACGGGGGAGGCTAACTGAAACACGGAAGGAGACAATACCGGAAG
GAACCCGCGCTATGACGGCAATAAAAAGACAGAATAAAACGCACGGGTGTTGGGTCGTTTGTTCATAAAC
GCGGGGTTCGGTCCCAGGGCTGGCACTCTGTCGATACCCCACCGAGACCCCATTGGGGCCAATACGCCCG
CGTTTCTTCCTTTTCCCCACCCCACCCCCCAAGTTCGGGTGAAGGCCCAGGGCTCGCAGCCAACGTCGGG
GCGGCAGGCCCTGCCATAGCAGATCTGCGCAGCTGGGGCTCTAGGGGGTATCCCC
[124 nt withheld, positions 2786-2909]
C
[91 nt withheld, positions 2911-3001]
A
[49 nt withheld, positions 3003-3051]
CCTTTGACGTTGGAGTCCACGTTCTTT
[37 nt withheld, positions 3079-3115]
ACCCTATCTCGGTCTATTCTTTTGATTTATAAGGGATTTTGCCGATTTCGGCCTATTGGTTAAAAAATGA
GCTGATTTAACAAAAATTTAACGCGAATTAATTCTGTGGAATGTGTGTCAGTTAGGGTGTGGAAAGTCCC
CAGGCTCCCCAGCAGGCAGAAGTATGCAAAGCATGCATCTCAATTAGTCAGCAACCAGGTGTGGAAAGTC
CCCAGGCTCCCCAGCAGGCAGAAGTATGCAAAGCATGCATCTCAATTAGTCAGCAACCATAGTCCCGCCC
CTAACTCCGCCCATCCCGCCCCTAACTCCGCCCAGTTCCGCCCATTCTCCGCCCCATGGCTGACTAATTT
TTTTTATTTATGCAGAGGCCGAGGCCGCCTCTGCCTCTGAGCTATTCCAGAAGTAGTGAGGAGGCTTTTT
TGGAGGCCTAGGCTTTTGCAAAAAGCTCCCGGGAGCTTGTATATCCATTTTCGGATCTGATCAAGAGACA
GGATGAGGATCGTTTCGCATGATTGAACAAGATGGATTGCACGCAGGTTCTCCGGCCGCTTGGGTGGAGA
GGCTATTCGGCTATGACTGGGCACAACAGACAATCGGCTGCTCTGATGCCGCCGTGTTCCGGCTGTCAGC
GCAGGGGCGCCCGGTTCTTTTTGTCAAGACCGACCTGTCCGGTGCCCTGAATGAACTGCAGGACGAGGCA
GCGCGGCTATCGTGGCTGGCCACGACGGGCGTTCCTTGCGCAGCTGTGCTCGACGTTGTCACTGAAGCGG
GAAGGGACTGGCTGCTATTGGGCGAAGTGCCGGGGCAGGATCTCCTGTCATCTCACCTTGCTCCTGCCGA
GAAAGTATCCATCATGGCTGATGCAATGCGGCGGCTGCATACGCTTGATCCGGCTACCTGCCCATTCGAC
CACCAAGCGAAACATCGCATCGAGCGAGCACGTACTCGGATGGAAGCCGGTCTTGTCGATCAGGATGATC
TGGACGAAGAGCATCAGGGGCTCGCGCCAGCCGAACTGTTCGCCAGGCTCAAGGCGCGCATGCCCGACGG
CGAGGATCTCGTCGTGACCCATGGCGATGCCTGCTTGCCGAATATCATGGTGGAAAATGGCCGCTTTTCT
GGATTCATCGACTGTGGCCGGCTGGGTGTGGCGGACCGCTATCAGGACATAGCGTTGGCTACCCGTGATA
TTGCTGAAGAGCTTGGCGGCGAATGGGCTGACCGCTTCCTCGTGCTTTACGGTATCGCCGCTCCCGATTC
GCAGCGCATCGCCTTCTATCGCCTTCTTGACGAGTTCTTCTGAGCGGGACTCTGGGGTTCGCGAAATGAC
CGACCAAGCGACGCCCAACCTGCCATCACGAGATTTCGATTCCACCGCCGCCTTCTATGAAAGGTTGGGC
TTCGGAATCGTTTTCCGGGACGCCGGCTGGATGATCCTCCAGCGCGGGGATCTCATGCTGGAGTTCTTCG
CCCACCCCAACTTGTTTATTGCAGCTTATAATGGTTACAAATAAAGCAATAGCATCACAAATTTCACAAA
TAAAGCATTTTTTTCACTGCATTCTAGTTGTGGTTTGTCCAAACTCATCAATGTATCTTATCATGTCTGT
ATACCGTCGACCTCTAGCTAGAGCTTGGCGTAATCATGGTCATAGCTGTTTCCTGTGTGAAATTGTTATC
CGCTCACAATTCCACACAACATACGAGCCGGAAGCATAAAGTGTAAAGCCTGGGGTGCCTAATGAGTGAG
CTAACTCACATTAATTGCGTTGCGCTCACTGCCCGCTTTCCAGTCGGGAAACCTGTCGTGCCAGCTGCAT
TAATGAATCGGCCAACGCGCGGGGAGAGGCGGTTTGCGTATTGGGCGCTCTTCCGCTTCCTCGCTCACTG
ACTCGCTGCGCTCGGTCGTTCGGCTGCGGCGAGCGGTATCAGCTCACTCAAAGGCGGTAATACGGTTATC
CACAGAATCAGGGGATAACGCAGGAAAGAACATGTGAGCAAAAGGCCAGCAAAAGGCCAGGAACCGTAAA
AAGGCCGCGTTGCTGGCGTTTTTCCATAGGCTCCGCCCCCCTGACGAGCATCACAAAAATCGACGCTCAA
GTCAGAGGTGGCGAAACCCGACAGGACTATAAAGATACCAGGCGTTTCCCCCTGGAAGCTCCCTCGTGCG
CTCTCCTGTTCCGACCCTGCCGCTTACCGGATACCTGTCCGCCTTTCTCCCTTCGGGAAGCGTGGCGCTT
TCTCATAGCTCACGCTGTAGGTATCTCAGTTCGGTGTAGGTCGTTCGCTCCAAGCTGGGCTGTGTGCACG
AACCCCCCGTTCAGCCCGACCGCTGCGCCTTATCCGGTAACTATCGTCTTGAGTCCAACCCGGTAAGACA
CGACTTATCGCCACTGGCAGCAGCCACTGGTAACAGGATTAGCAGAGCGAGGTATGTAGGCGGTGCTACA
GAGTTCTTGAAGTGGTGGCCTAACTACGGCTACACTAGAAGAACAGTATTTGGTATCTGCGCTCTGCTGA
AGCCAGTTACCTTCGGAAAAAGAGTTGGTAGCTCTTGATCCGGCAAACAAACCACCGCTGGTAGCGGTGG
TTTTTTTGTTTGCAAGCAGCAGATTACGCGCAGAAAAAAAGGATCTCAAGAAGATCCTTTGATCTTTTCT
ACGGGGTCTGACGCTCAGTGGAACGAAAACTCACGTTAAGGGATTTTGGTCATGAGATTATCAAAAAGGA
TCTTCACCTAGATCCTTTTAAATTAAAAATGAAGTTTTAAATCAATCTAAAGTATATATGAGTAAACTTG
GTCTGACAGTTACCAATGCTTAATCAGTGAGGCACCTATCTCAGCGATCTGTCTATTTCGTTCATCCATA
GTTGCCTGACTCCCCGTCGTGTAGATAACTACGATACGGGAGGGCTTACCATCTGGCCCCAGTGCTGCAA
TGATACCGCGAGACCCACGCTCACCGGCTCCAGATTTATCAGCAATAAACCAGCCAGCCGGAAGGGCCGA
GCGCAGAAGTGGTCCTGCAACTTTATCCGCCTCCATCCAGTCTATTAATTGTTGCCGGGAAGCTAGAGTA
AGTAGTTCGCCAGTTAATAGTTTGCGCAACGTTGTTGCCATTGCTACAGGCATCGTGGTGTCACGCTCGT
CGTTTGGTATGGCTTCATTCAGCTCCGGTTCCCAACGATCAAGGCGAGTTACATGATCCCCCATGTTGTG
CAAAAAAGCGGTTAGCTCCTTCGGTCCTCCGATCGTTGTCAGAAGTAAGTTGGCCGCAGTGTTATCACTC
ATGGTTATGGCAGCACTGCATAATTCTCTTACTGTCATGCCATCCGTAAGATGCTTTTCTGTGACTGGTG
AGTACTCAACCAAGTCATTCTGAGAATAGTGTATGCGGCGACCGAGTTGCTCTTGCCCGGCGTCAATACG
GGATAATACCGCGCCACATAGCAGAACTTTAAAAGTGCTCATCATTGGAAAACGTTCTTCGGGGCGAAAA
CTCTCAAGGATCTTACCGCTGTTGAGATCCAGTTCGATGTAACCCACTCGTGCACCCAACTGATCTTCAG
CATCTTTTACTTTCACCAGCGTTTCTGGGTGAGCAAAAACAGGAAGGCAAAATGCCGCAAAAAAGGGAAT
AAGGGCGACACGGAAATGTTGAATACTCATACTCTTCCTTTTTCAATATTATTGAAGCATTTATCAGGGT
TATTGTCTCATGAGCGGATACATATTTGAATGTATTTAGAAAAATAAACAAATAGGGGTTCCGCGCACAT
TTCCCCGAAAAGTGCCACCTGACGTCGACGGATCGGGAGATCTCCCGATCCCCTATGGTGCACTCTCAGT
ACAATCTGCTCTGATGCCGCATAGTTAAGCCAGTATCTGCTCCCTGCTTGTGTGTTGG
