>Addgene plasmid #26815 | pcDNA3.3_KLF4 | addgene partial sequence | sequence record 33035 | 26815 with TK-pA-R
TAACCGGTAGGGATCGAACCCTTGCGTCGACACTAGTTCTAGACCCTCACTTCCTACTCAGGCTTTATTC
AAAGACCAAGAGGTACAGGTGCAAGGGAGAGAAGAAGGGCATGGCCAGAAGGCAAGCCCCGCAGAAGGCA
GCTTAAAAATGCCTCTTCATGTGTAAGGCGAGGTGGTCCGACCTGGAAAATGCTCGGTCGCATTTTTGGC
ACTGGAACGGGCGGTGCCCCGTGTGTTTACGGTAGTGCCTGGTCAGTTCATCTGAGCGGGCGAATTTCCA
TCCACAGCCGTCCCAGTCACAGTGGTAAGGTTTCTCACCTGTGTGGGTTCGCAGGTGTGCCTTGAGATGG
GAACTCTTTGTGTAGGTTTTGCCGCAGCCCGCGTAATCACAAGTGTGGGTGGCGGTCCTTTTCCGGGGCC
ACGATCGTCTTCCCCTCTTTGGCTTGGGCTCCTCTGGCATGCAGGAACCGGGTGGCATGAGCTCTTGGTA
ATGGAGCGGCGGGACTTGCGGCTGCATCTGATCGGGCAGGAAGGATGGGTAATTGGGCCCCGGGTGGGGA
TGGAAGCCGGGAGGAAGCGGCAGGGCAGGGTGACAGTCCCTGCTGCTCAGCACTTCCTCAAGACCCAGGG
TCGGGGTAGTCCTGCTGGGGAGCTGCCGCCCCAGGGGGAAGTCGTGTGCAGCCGGCCGGTGGCCATTGCT
GAGAGGGGGTCCAGCGCCCAAGTGGGTGCACGAAGAGACCGCCTCCTGCTTGATCTTGGGGCACGTGCGC
GGCGGCCCGCCGTTGT
