>Addgene plasmid #26815 | pcDNA3.3_KLF4 | addgene partial sequence | sequence record 37158 | CMV-F 5'-CGCAAATGGGCGGTAGGCGTG-3'
AGCAGAGCTCGTTTAGTGAACCGTCAGATCGCCTGGAGACGCCATCCACGCTGTTTTGACCTCCATAGAA
GACACCGGGACCGATCCAGCCTCCGGACTCTAGAGGATCGAACCCTTTTGGACCCTCGTACAGAAGCTAA
TACGACTCACTATAGGGAAATAAGAGAGAAAAGAAGAGTAAGAAGAAATATAAGAGCCACCATGGCTGTC
AGCGACGCGCTGCTCCCATCTTTCTCCACGTTCGCGTCTGGCCCGGCGGGAAGGGAGAAGACACTGCGTC
AAGCAGGTGCCCCGAATAACCGCTGGCGGGAGGAGCTCTCCCACATGAAGCGACTTCCCCCAGTGCTTCC
CGGCCGCCCCTATGACCTGGCGGCGGCGACCGTGGCCACAGACCTGGAGAGCGGCGGAGCCGGTGCGGCT
TGCGGCGGTAGCAACCTGGCGCCCCTACCTCGGAGAGAGACCGAGGAGTTCAACGATCTCCTGGACCTGG
ACTTTATTCTCTCCAATTCGCTGACCCATCCTCCGGAGTCAGTGGCCGCCACCGTGTCCTCGTCAGCGTC
AGCCTCCTCTTCGTCGTCGCCGTCGAGCAGCGGCCCTGCCAGCGCGCCCTCCACCTGCAGCTTCACCTAT
CCGATCCGGGCCGGGAACGACCCGGGCGTGGCGCCGGGCGGCACGGGCGGAGGCCTCCTCTATGGCAGGG
AGTCCGCTCCCCCTCCGACGGCTCCCTTCAACCTGGCGGACATCAACGACGTGAGCCCCTCGGGCGGCTT
CGTGGCCGAGCTCCTGCGGCCAGAATTGGACCCGGTGTACATTCCGCCGCAGCAGCCGCAGCCGCCAGGT
GGCGGGCT
